>Addgene plasmid #199570 | pRetroX-Tight-Pur-Trim69 isoform E (codon optimized) | addgene full sequence | sequence record 392290 | Addgene NGS Result
CATTGCATACGTTGTATCCATATCATAATATGTACATTTATATTGGCTCATGTCCAACATTACCGCCATG
TTGACATTGATTATTGACTAGTTATTAATAGTAATCAATTACGGGGTCATTAGTTCATAGCCCATATATG
GAGTTCCGCGTTACATAACTTACGGTAAATGGCCCGCCTGGCTGACCGCCCAACGACCCCCGCCCATTGA
CGTCAATAATGACGTATGTTCCCATAGTAACGCCAATAGGGACTTTCCATTGACGTCAATGGGTGGAGTA
TTTACGGTAAACTGCCCACTTGGCAGTACATCAAGTGTATCATATGCCAAGTACGCCCCCTATTGACGTC
AATGACGGTAAATGGCCCGCCTGGCATTATGCCCAGTACATGACCTTATGGGACTTTCCTACTTGGCAGT
ACATCTACGTATTAGTCATCGCTATTACCATGGTGATGCGGTTTTGGCAGTACATCAATGGGCGTGGATA
GCGGTTTGACTCACGGGGATTTCCAAGTCTCCACCCCATTGACGTCAATGGGAGTTTGTTTTGGCACCAA
AATCAACGGGACTTTCCAAAATGTCGTAACAACTCCGCCCCATTGACGCAAATGGGCGGTAGGCGTGTAC
GGTGGGAGGTCTATATAAGCAGAGCTCAATAAAAGAGCCCACAACCCCTCACTCGGCGCGCCAGTCTTCC
GATAGACTGCGTCGCCCGGGTACCCGTATTCCCAATAAAGCCTCTTGCTGTTTGCATCCGAATCGTGGTC
TCGCTGTTCCTTGGGAGGGTCTCCTCTGAGTGATTGACTACCCACGACGGGGGTCTTTCATTTGGGGGCT
CGTCCGGGATTTGGAGACCCCTGCCCAGGGACCACCGACCCACCACCGGGAGGTAAGCTGGCCAGCAACT
TATCTGTGTCTGTCCGATTGTCTAGTGTCTATGTTTGATGTTATGCGCCTGCGTCTGTACTAGTTAGCTA
ACTAGCTCTGTATCTGGCGGACCCGTGGTGGAACTGACGAGTTCTGAACACCCGGCCGCAACCCTGGGAG
ACGTCCCAGGGACTTTGGGGGCCGTTTTTGTGGCCCGACCTGAGGAAGGGAGTCGATGTGGAATCCGACC
CCGTCAGGATATGTGGTTCTGGTAGGAGACGAGAACCTAAAACAGTTCCCGCCTCCGTCTGAATTTTTGC
TTTCGGTTTGGAACCGAAGCCGCGCGTCTTGTCTGCTGCAGCGCTGCAGCATCGTTCTGTGTTGTCTCTG
TCTGACTGTGTTTCTGTATTTGTCTGAAAATTAGGGCCAGACTGTTACCACTCCCTTAAGTTTGACCTTA
GGTCACTGGAAAGATGTCGAGCGGATCGCTCACAACCAGTCGGTAGATGTCAAGAAGAGACGTTGGGTTA
CCTTCTGCTCTGCAGAATGGCCAACCTTTAACGTCGGATGGCCGCGAGACGGCACCTTTAACCGAGACCT
CATCACCCAGGTTAAGATCAAGGTCTTTTCACCTGGCCCGCATGGACACCCAGACCAGGTCCCCTACATC
GTGACCTGGGAAGCCTTGGCTTTTGACCCCCCTCCCTGGGTCAAGCCCTTTGTACACCCTAAGCCTCCGC
CTCCTCTTCCTCCATCCGCCCCGTCTCTCCCCCTTGAACCTCCTCGTTCGACCCCGCCTCGATCCTCCCT
TTATCCAGCCCTCACTCCTTCTCTAGGCGCCGGAATTGAAGATCTGAGGCCCTTTCGTCTTCACTCGAGT
TTACTCCCTATCAGTGATAGAGAACGTATGTCGAGTTTACTCCCTATCAGTGATAGAGAACGATGTCGAG
TTTACTCCCTATCAGTGATAGAGAACGTATGTCGAGTTTACTCCCTATCAGTGATAGAGAACGTATGTCG
AGTTTACTCCCTATCAGTGATAGAGAACGTATGTCGAGTTTATCCCTATCAGTGATAGAGAACGTATGTC
GAGTTTACTCCCTATCAGTGATAGAGAACGTATGTCGAGGTAGGCGTGTACGGTGGGAGGCCTATATAAG
CAGAGCTCGTTTAGTGAACCGTCAGATCGCCTGGAGAAGGATCCACCATGGACTACAAAGACGATGACGA
TAAGGGTGGCGGAGCGGCCGCCGAGGAGGAGCTGGCCATTCAGCAGGGCCAGCTGGAGACCACCCTGAAG
GAGCTGCAAACCCTCAGGAACATGCAGAAGGAGGCCATCGCCGCTCACAAGGATATTACCACCCTGCTGC
ACTCCCTGGAGCAGGGCATGAAGGTCCTGGCCACCAGAGAGCTCATTTCCAGGAAGCTGAACCTGGGCCA
GTATAAGGGCCCCATTCAGTACATGGTGTGGAGGGAGATGCAGGACACCCTGTGTCCCGGCCTGAGCCCT
CTGACACTGGACCCCAAAACAGCCCACCCCAATCTGGTGCTGTCCAAGAGCCAGACCTCCGTGTGGCATG
GCGACATCAAGAAGATCATGCCCGATGACCCCGAGAGGTTTGACAGCAGCGTCGCTGTGCTGGGCTCCAG
AGGCTTTACCAGCGGCAAATGGTACTGGGAAGTGGAGGTGGCCAAAAAGACCAAATGGACAGTGGGAGTG
GTGAGGGAAAGCATTATCAGGAAGGGCAGCTGTCCTCTGACACCTGAGCAGGGCTTTTGGCTGCTGAGGC
TGAGAAACCAGACAGACCTGAAGGCCCTGGACCTCCCCAGCTTCAGCCTGACCCTGACAAACAACCTGGA
CAAGGTCGGCATCTACCTGGACTACGAGGGAGGCCAGCTGAGCTTCTATAATGCCAAAACCATGACACAC
ATCTATACCTTTTCCAACACATTTATGGAGAAGCTGTACCCTTATTTCTGTCCCTGCCTGAACGACGGCG
GCGAAAATAAGGAGCCCCTGCACATTCTGCACCCCCAGTGAGAATTCTACCGGGTAGGGGAGGCGCTTTT
CCCAAGGCAGTCTGGAGCATGCGCTTTAGCAGCCCCGCTGGGCACTTGGCGCTACACAAGTGGCCTCTGG
CCTCGCACACATTCCACATCCACCGGTAGGCGCCAACCGGCTCCGTTCTTTGGTGGCCCCTTCGCGCCAC
CTTCTACTCCTCCCCTAGTCAGGAAGTTCCCCCCCGCCCCGCAGCTCGCGTCGTGCAGGACGTGACAAAT
GGAAGTAGCACGTCTCACTAGTCTCGTGCAGATGGACAGCACCGCTGAGCAATGGAAGCGGGTAGGCCTT
TGGGGCAGCGGCCAATAGCAGCTTTGCTCCTTCGCTTTCTGGGCTCAGAGGCTGGGAAGGGGTGGGTCCG
GGGGCGGGCTCAGGGGCGGGCTCAGGGGCGGGGCGGGCGCCCGAAGGTCCTCCGGAGGCCCGGCATTCTG
CACGCTTCAAAAGCGCACGTCTGCCGCGCTGTTCTCCTCTTCCTCATCTCCGGGCCTTTCGACCTGCAGC
CCAAGCTTACCATGACCGAGTACAAGCCCACGGTGCGCCTCGCCACCCGCGACGACGTCCCCAGGGCCGT
ACGCACCCTCGCCGCCGCGTTCGCCGACTACCCCGCCACGCGCCACACCGTCGATCCGGACCGCCACATC
GAGCGGGTCACCGAGCTGCAAGAACTCTTCCTCACGCGCGTCGGGCTCGACATCGGCAAGGTGTGGGTCG
CGGACGACGGCGCCGCGGTGGCGGTCTGGACCACGCCGGAGAGCGTCGAAGCGGGGGCGGTGTTCGCCGA
GATCGGCCCGCGCATGGCCGAGTTGAGCGGTTCCCGGCTGGCCGCGCAGCAACAGATGGAAGGCCTCCTG
GCGCCGCACCGGCCCAAGGAGCCCGCGTGGTTCCTGGCCACCGTCGGCGTCTCGCCCGACCACCAGGGCA
AGGGTCTGGGCAGCGCCGTCGTGCTCCCCGGAGTGGAGGCGGCCGAGCGCGCCGGGGTGCCCGCCTTCCT
GGAGACCTCCGCGCCCCGCAACCTCCCCTTCTACGAGCGGCTCGGCTTCACCGTCACCGCCGACGTCGAG
GTGCCCGAAGGACCGCGCACCTGGTGCATGACCCGCAAGCCCGGTGCCTGACGCCCGCCCCACGACCCGC
AGCGCCCGACCGAAAGGAGCGCACGACCCCATGCATCGGCGTCTCGAGATATCAGTGGTCCAGGCTCTAG
TTTTGACTCAACAATATCACCAGCTGAAGCCTATAGAGTACGAGCCATAGATAAAATAAAAGATTTTATT
TAGTCTCCAGAAAAAGGGGGGAATGAAAGACCCCACCTGTAGGTTTGGCAAGCTAGCTTAAGTAACGCCA
TTTTGCAAGGCATGGAAAAATACATAACTGAGAATAGAGAAGTTCAGATCAAGGTCAGGAACAGATGGAA
CAGGGTCGACCCTAGAGAACCATCAGATGTTTCCAGGGTGCCCCAAGGACCTGAAATGACCCTGTGCCTT
ATTTGAACTAACCAATCAGTTCGCTTCTCGCTTCTGTTCGCGCGCTTCTGCTCCCCGAGCTCAATAAAAG
AGCCCACAACCCCTCACTCGGGGCGCCAGTCCTCCGATTGACTGAGTCGCCCGGGTACCCGTGTATCCAA
TAAACCCTCTTGCAGTTGCATCCGACTTGTGGTCTCGCTGTTCCTTGGGAGGGTCTCCTCTGAGTGATTG
ACTACCCGTCAGCGGGGGTCTTTCATTTGGGGGCTCGTCCGGGATCGGGAGACCCCTGCCCAGGGACCAC
CGACCCACCACCGGGAGGTAAGCTGGCTGCCTCGCGCGTTTCGGTGATGACGGTGAAAACCTCTGACACA
TGCAGCTCCCGGAGACGGTCACAGCTTGTCTGTAAGCGGATGCCGGGAGCAGACAAGCCCGTCAGGGCGC
GTCAGCGGGTGTTGGCGGGTGTCGGGGCGCAGCCATGACCCAGTCACGTAGCGATAGCGGAGTGTAGATC
CGGCTGTGGAATGTGTGTCAGTTAGGGTGTGGAAAGTCCCCAGGCTCCCCAGCAGGCAGAAGTATGCAAA
GCATGCATCTCAATTAGTCAGCAACCAGGTGTGGAAAGTCCCCAGGCTCCCCAGCAGGCAGAAGTATGCA
AAGCATGCATCTCAATTAGTCAGCAACCATAGTCCCGCCCCTAACTCCGCCCATCCCGCCCCTAACTCCG
CCCAGTTCCGCCCATTCTCCGCCCCATGGCTGACTAATTTTTTTTATTTATGCAGAGGCCGAGGCCGCCT
CGGCCTCTGAGCTATTCCAGAAGTAGTGAGGAGGCTTTTTTGGAGGCCTAGGCTTTTGCAAAAAGCTTAC
TGGCTTAACTATGCGGCATCAGAGCAGATTGTACTGAGAGTGCACCATATGCGGTGTGAAATACCGCACA
GATGCGTAAGGAGAAAATACCGCATCAGGCGCTCTTCCGCTTCCTCGCTCACTGACTCGCTGCGCTCGGT
CGTTCGGCTGCGGCGAGCGGTATCAGCTCACTCAAAGGCGGTAATACGGTTATCCACAGAATCAGGGGAT
AACGCAGGAAAGAACATGTGAGCAAAAGGCCAGCAAAAGGCCAGGAACCGTAAAAAGGCCGCGTTGCTGG
CGTTTTTCCATAGGCTCCGCCCCCCTGACGAGCATCACAAAAATCGACGCTCAAGTCAGAGGTGGCGAAA
CCCGACAGGACTATAAAGATACCAGGCGTTTCCCCCTGGAAGCTCCCTCGTGCGCTCTCCTGTTCCGACC
CTGCCGCTTACCGGATACCTGTCCGCCTTTCTCCCTTCGGGAAGCGTGGCGCTTTCTCATAGCTCACGCT
GTAGGTATCTCAGTTCGGTGTAGGTCGTTCGCTCCAAGCTGGGCTGTGTGCACGAACCCCCCGTTCAGCC
CGACCGCTGCGCCTTATCCGGTAACTATCGTCTTGAGTCCAACCCGGTAAGACACGACTTATCGCCACTG
GCAGCAGCCACTGGTAACAGGATTAGCAGAGCGAGGTATGTAGGCGGTGCTACAGAGTTCTTGAAGTGGT
GGCCTAACTACGGCTACACTAGAAGGACAGTATTTGGTATCTGCGCTCTGCTGAAGCCAGTTACCTTCGG
AAAAAGAGTTGGTAGCTCTTGATCCGGCAAACAAACCACCGCTGGTAGCGGTGGTTTTTTTGTTTGCAAG
CAGCAGATTACGCGCAGAAAAAAAGGATCTCAAGAAGATCCTTTGATCTTTTCTACGGGGTCTGACGCTC
AGTGGAACGAAAACTCACGTTAAGGGATTTTGGTCATGAGATTATCAAAAAGGATCTTCACCTAGATCCT
TTTAAATTAAAAATGAAGTTTTAAATCAATCTAAAGTATATATGAGTAAACTTGGTCTGACAGTTACCAA
TGCTTAATCAGTGAGGCACCTATCTCAGCGATCTGTCTATTTCGTTCATCCATAGTTGCCTGACTCCCCG
TCGTGTAGATAACTACGATACGGGAGGGCTTACCATCTGGCCCCAGTGCTGCAATGATACCGCGAGACCC
ACGCTCACCGGCTCCAGATTTATCAGCAATAAACCAGCCAGCCGGAAGGGCCGAGCGCAGAAGTGGTCCT
GCAACTTTATCCGCCTCCATCCAGTCTATTAATTGTTGCCGGGAAGCTAGAGTAAGTAGTTCGCCAGTTA
ATAGTTTGCGCAACGTTGTTGCCATTGCTGCAGGCATCGTGGTGTCACGCTCGTCGTTTGGTATGGCTTC
ATTCAGCTCCGGTTCCCAACGATCAAGGCGAGTTACATGATCCCCCATGTTGTGCAAAAAAGCGGTTAGC
TCCTTCGGTCCTCCGATCGTTGTCAGAAGTAAGTTGGCCGCAGTGTTATCACTCATGGTTATGGCAGCAC
TGCATAATTCTCTTACTGTCATGCCATCCGTAAGATGCTTTTCTGTGACTGGTGAGTACTCAACCAAGTC
ATTCTGAGAATAGTGTATGCGGCGACCGAGTTGCTCTTGCCCGGCGTCAACACGGGATAATACCGCGCCA
CATAGCAGAACTTTAAAAGTGCTCATCATTGGAAAACGTTCTTCGGGGCGAAAACTCTCAAGGATCTTAC
CGCTGTTGAGATCCAGTTCGATGTAACCCACTCGTGCACCCAACTGATCTTCAGCATCTTTTACTTTCAC
CAGCGTTTCTGGGTGAGCAAAAACAGGAAGGCAAAATGCCGCAAAAAAGGGAATAAGGGCGACACGGAAA
TGTTGAATACTCATACTCTTCCTTTTTCAATATTATTGAAGCATTTATCAGGGTTATTGTCTCATGAGCG
GATACATATTTGAATGTATTTAGAAAAATAAACAAATAGGGGTTCCGCGCACATTTCCCCGAAAAGTGCC
ACCTGACGTCTAAGAAACCATTATTATCATGACATTAACCTATAAAAATAGGCGTATCACGAGGCCCTTT
CGTCTTCAAGAATTAGCTTGGC
Features (pLannotate 1.2.2; 19 found; start..end, strand, type, name):
     73..452     +  enhancer       CMV enhancer: human cytomegalovirus immediate early enhancer
    453..656     +  promoter       CMV promoter: human cytomegalovirus (CMV) immediate early promoter
    657..832     +  LTR            5' LTR (truncated): truncated long terminal repeat from Moloney murine sarcoma virus
    954..1228    +  misc_feature   MESV Ψ (fragment): packaging signal of murine embryonic stem cell virus
   1295..1711    +  CDS            gag (truncated): truncated Moloney murine leukemia virus (MMLV) gag gene lacking the start codon
   1747..2061    +  promoter       tight TRE promoter: Tet-responsive promoter PTight, consisting of seven tet operator sequences followed by the minimal CMV promoter
   2080..2103    +  CDS            3xFLAG (fragment): three tandem FLAG® epitope tags
   2129..2908    +  CDS            TRIM69 (fragment): TRI69_HUMAN - Also known as RNF36. Experimental evidence at protein level: Swiss-Prot protein existence level 1. May have E3 ubiquitin-protein ligase activity. May play a role in apoptosis. From Homo sapiens (Human).
   2922..3421    +  promoter       PGK promoter: mouse phosphoglycerate kinase 1 promoter
   3442..4041    +  CDS            PuroR: puromycin N-acetyltransferase; pac from Streptomyces alboniger; confers resistance to puromycin
   4108..4180    +  CDS            env (fragment): murine leukemia virus gPr80 envelope polyprotein precursor; env; proteolytically cleaved into gp70SU and p15TM subunits
   4222..4647    +  LTR            3' LTR (ΔU3): self-inactivating 3' long terminal repeat (LTR) from Moloney murine leukemia virus
   4716..4756    +  CDS            rop (fragment): Rop protein, which maintains plasmids at low copy number; rop
   4858..4896    +  misc_feature   bom (fragment): basis of mobility region from pBR322
   4913..5242    +  promoter       SV40 promoter: SV40 enhancer and early promoter
   5248..5349    +  misc_feature   bom (fragment): basis of mobility region from pBR322
   5535..6123    -  rep_origin     ori: high-copy-number ColE1/pMB1/pBR322/pUC origin of replication
   6294..7154    -  CDS            AmpR: β-lactamase; bla; confers resistance to ampicillin, carbenicillin, and related antibiotics
   7155..7259    -  promoter       AmpR promoter: bla
