[The description below was written by a language model from this plasmid's Addgene catalogue record and pLannotate feature annotations shown in this document.]
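Description:
pRetroX-Tight-Pur-Trim69 isoform E (codon optimized) is a gammaretroviral transfer vector built on the Clontech pRetroX-Tight-Pur backbone, designed for stable, doxycycline-inducible expression of human TRIM69 isoform E in mammalian cells after retroviral gene transfer. In bacteria it is maintained through a high-copy ColE1/pUC-type origin and selected with ampicillin via the β-lactamase gene.

The viral portion begins with a CMV enhancer/promoter fused to a truncated 5′ LTR, an arrangement that drives strong transcription of the genomic RNA in packaging cells. It is followed by a packaging signal with an extended, start-codon-deficient gag fragment that promotes encapsidation. The 3′ LTR carries a U3 deletion, so the integrated provirus is self-inactivating and expression depends on the internal promoters. The first internal promoter is PTight, made of seven tet operators upstream of a minimal CMV promoter. It controls a codon-optimized TRIM69 isoform E open reading frame carrying an N-terminal Flag tag and cloned between BamHI and EcoRI. The annotation detects a short, single-epitope-sized match to the 3xFLAG reference and only a partial match to full-length TRIM69, as expected for a shorter isoform. Downstream, a mouse PGK promoter drives puromycin N-acetyltransferase for selection of transduced cells.

No Tet transactivator is annotated in the vector, so induction requires one supplied separately in the target cells, and the viral structural proteins must likewise be provided in trans for particle production. The associated publication describes TRIM69 as a microtubule regulator with broad antiviral activity, so this construct likely serves to compare the isoform's function under controlled expression.
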