Addgene plasmid #199570: pRetroX-Tight-Pur-Trim69 isoform E (codon optimized)
Purpose: Stable and dox. inducible expression of Trim69 isoform E (codon optimized) after retroviral-mediated gene transfer
Depositing lab: Andrea Cimarelli & Yuxin Song. Depositing organization: INSERM U1111,Centre International de Recherche en Infectiologie (CIRI). Publication: Trim69 is a microtubule regulator that acts as a pantropic viral inhibitor. Song Y, Nguyen XN, Kumar A, da Silva C, Picard L, Etienne L, Cimarelli A. Proc Natl Acad Sci U S A. 2022 Oct 25;119(43):e2211467119. doi: 10.1073/pnas.2211467119. Epub 2022 Oct 17. PubMed 36251989.
Backbone
  Vector backbone: pRetroX-Tight-Pur
  Backbone manufacturer: Clontech
  Vector type: Retroviral ; Allows for Puromycin selection
Growth in bacteria
  Bacterial resistance: Ampicillin, 100 μg/mL
  Growth temperature: 37°C
  Growth strain: NEB Stable
  Copy number: High Copy
Gene/Insert
  Gene/Insert name: Trim69 isoform E (codon optimized)
  Species: H. sapiens (human)
  Mutation: codon optimized
  Entrez Gene: TRIM69 (a.k.a. HSD-34, HSD34, RNF36, Trif)
  Tag / fusion protein: Flag (N terminal on insert)
  Cloning method: Restriction Enzyme; 5′ cloning site BamHI (unknown if destroyed); 3′ cloning site EcoRI (unknown if destroyed)
Terms and licenses: Academic/Nonprofit Terms; Industry Terms: Not Available to Industry
How to cite: pRetroX-Tight-Pur-Trim69 isoform E (codon optimized) was a gift from Andrea Cimarelli & Yuxin Song (Addgene plasmid # 199570 ; http://n2t.net/addgene:199570 ; RRID:Addgene_199570)
