>Addgene plasmid #199570 | pRetroX-Tight-Pur-Trim69 isoform E (codon optimized) | depositor partial sequence | sequence record 386791 | Flag-tagged Trim69 isoform E
ATGGACTACAAAGACGATGACGATAAGGGTGGCGGAGCGGCCGCCGAGGAGGAGCTGGCCATTCAGCAGG
GCCAGCTGGAGACCACCCTGAAGGAGCTGCAAACCCTCAGGAACATGCAGAAGGAGGCCATCGCCGCTCA
CAAGGATATTACCACCCTGCTGCACTCCCTGGAGCAGGGCATGAAGGTCCTGGCCACCAGAGAGCTCATT
TCCAGGAAGCTGAACCTGGGCCAGTATAAGGGCCCCATTCAGTACATGGTGTGGAGGGAGATGCAGGACA
CCCTGTGTCCCGGCCTGAGCCCTCTGACACTGGACCCCAAAACAGCCCACCCCAATCTGGTGCTGTCCAA
GAGCCAGACCTCCGTGTGGCATGGCGACATCAAGAAGATCATGCCCGATGACCCCGAGAGGTTTGACAGC
AGCGTCGCTGTGCTGGGCTCCAGAGGCTTTACCAGCGGCAAATGGTACTGGGAAGTGGAGGTGGCCAAAA
AGACCAAATGGACAGTGGGAGTGGTGAGGGAAAGCATTATCAGGAAGGGCAGCTGTCCTCTGACACCTGA
GCAGGGCTTTTGGCTGCTGAGGCTGAGAAACCAGACAGACCTGAAGGCCCTGGACCTCCCCAGCTTCAGC
CTGACCCTGACAAACAACCTGGACAAGGTCGGCATCTACCTGGACTACGAGGGAGGCCAGCTGAGCTTCT
ATAATGCCAAAACCATGACACACATCTATACCTTTTCCAACACATTTATGGAGAAGCTGTACCCTTATTT
CTGTCCCTGCCTGAACGACGGCGGCGAAAATAAGGAGCCCCTGCACATTCTGCACCCCCAGTGA
